Addgene plasmid #174638: pB80-FRB-GFP-ppKin14VIb(861-1321)
Purpose: Rapalog-inducible coupling to dimeric moss kinesin-14 for retrograde transport via FRB
Depositing lab: Lukas Kapitein. Depositing organization: Utrecht University. Publication: An optimized toolbox for the optogenetic control of intracellular transport. Nijenhuis W, van Grinsven MMP, Kapitein LC. J Cell Biol. 2020 Apr 6;219(4). pii: 133834. doi: 10.1083/jcb.201907149. PubMed 32328628.
Backbone
  Vector backbone: B-actin
  Vector type: Mammalian Expression
Growth in bacteria
  Bacterial resistance: Ampicillin, 100 μg/mL
  Growth temperature: 37°C
  Growth strain: DH5alpha
  Copy number: High Copy
Gene/Insert
  Gene/Insert name: FRB-GFP-ppKin14VIb(861-1321)
  Species: Synthetic; Physcomitrella patens (spreading earthmoss)
  Insert size (bp): 2618
  Mutation: EGFP: Met1Del; ppKin14VIb(aa861-1321)
  Promoter: Chicken beta-actin
  Tag / fusion protein: FRB-GFP (N terminal on insert)
  Cloning method: Restriction Enzyme; 5′ cloning site unknown (unknown if destroyed)
Terms and licenses: Academic/Nonprofit Terms; Industry Terms: Not Available to Industry
Depositor comments: Internal plasmid ID: WN237. Phytozome gene ID: Pp3c_4530
How to cite: pB80-FRB-GFP-ppKin14VIb(861-1321) was a gift from Lukas Kapitein (Addgene plasmid # 174638 ; http://n2t.net/addgene:174638 ; RRID:Addgene_174638)
