[The description below was written by a language model from this plasmid's Addgene catalogue record and pLannotate feature annotations shown in this document.]
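Description:
pB80-FRB-GFP-ppKin14VIb(861-1321) is a mammalian expression plasmid of about 8.6 kb built on a chicken β-actin promoter backbone. It is propagated in E. coli through a high-copy ColE1/pUC-type origin and selected with ampicillin via the β-lactamase gene. Short remnants of lac regulatory elements, lacZα, lacI, rop and bom are annotated in the backbone, but these appear to be leftovers of earlier cloning vectors rather than functional parts. No mammalian selection marker is annotated, which fits use by transient transfection.

The expression cassette starts with the chicken β-actin promoter, which spans the numbering origin of the sequence. It is followed by a chimeric chicken β-actin/rabbit β-globin intron that supports efficient expression. The roughly 2.6 kb open reading frame encodes a three-part fusion. At the N terminus is FRB, annotated as the T2098L variant that binds rapamycin analogues such as AP21967. Next comes EGFP lacking its initiator methionine, and then residues 861–1321 of the Physcomitrella patens kinesin-14 ppKin14VIb. The annotation software labels this last segment as a fragment of Arabidopsis KIN14E/KCBP, which reflects homology only; the catalogue record identifies it as the moss protein. An SV40 polyadenylation signal terminates the transcript.

According to the record, the construct provides a dimeric moss kinesin-14 motor for retrograde transport. Adding rapalog couples the FRB module to a cargo carrying a complementary FKBP-type domain, which must be supplied on a separate construct. The motor is thereby recruited to the cargo and moves it, while the GFP allows the motor fusion to be visualised. The plasmid belongs to a toolbox for inducible control of intracellular transport and organelle positioning.
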