Features (pLannotate 1.2.2; 18 found; start..end, strand, type, name):
    111..1080    +  intron         chimeric intron: chimera between introns from chicken β-actin and rabbit β-globin
   1147..1425    +  CDS            FRB*: T2098L mutant of FKBP-rapamycin binding domain of human FRAP binds synthetic ligands such as AP21967
   1528..2244    +  CDS            EGFP: EGFP is a basic (constitutively fluorescent) green fluorescent protein published in 1996, derived from Aequorea victoria. It is reported to be a rapidly-maturing weak dimer with moderate acid sensitivity.
   2353..3741    +  CDS            KIN14E (fragment): KN14E_ARATH - Also known as KCBP From Arabidopsis thaliana (Mouse-ear cress).
   3787..3872    +  CDS            large T antigen (fragment): large T antigen from SV40 (simian virus 40)
   3895..4029    +  polyA_signal   SV40 poly(A) signal: SV40 polyadenylation signal
   4067..4083    -  protein_bind   lac operator: The lac repressor binds to the lac operator to inhibit transcription in E. coli. This inhibition can be relieved by adding lactose or isopropyl-β-D-thiogalactopyranoside (IPTG). lac repressor encoded by lacI
   4091..4121    -  promoter       lac promoter: promoter for the E. coli lac operon
   4136..4157    -  protein_bind   CAP binding site: CAP binding activates transcription in the presence of cAMP. E. coli catabolite activator protein
   4170..4262    -  CDS            lacI (fragment): lac repressor; lacI; The lac repressor binds to the lac operator to inhibit transcription in E. coli. This inhibition can be relieved by adding lactose or isopropyl-β-D-thiogalactopyranoside (IPTG).
   4445..5033    -  rep_origin     ori: high-copy-number ColE1/pMB1/pBR322/pUC origin of replication
   5204..6064    -  CDS            AmpR: β-lactamase; bla; confers resistance to ampicillin, carbenicillin, and related antibiotics
   6065..6169    -  promoter       AmpR promoter: bla
   6264..6299    +  CDS            rop (fragment): Rop protein, which maintains plasmids at low copy number; rop
   6401..6500    +  misc_feature   bom (fragment): basis of mobility region from pBR322
   6506..6660    -  CDS            lacZα (fragment): LacZα fragment of β-galactosidase; lacZ fragment
   8460..2       +  promoter       chicken β-actin promoter (fragment) (across the origin): contains a 21-bp deletion relative to the standard chicken β-actin promoter
   8561..110     +  promoter       chicken β-actin promoter (fragment) (across the origin): contains a 21-bp deletion relative to the standard chicken β-actin promoter
>Addgene plasmid #174638 | pB80-FRB-GFP-ppKin14VIb(861-1321) | addgene full sequence | sequence record 346987 | Addgene NGS Result
GGCGGAGAGGTGCGGCGGCAGCCAATCAGAGCGGCGCGCTCCGAAAGTTTCCTTTTATGGCGAGGCGGCG
GCGGCGGCGGCCCTATAAAAAGCGAAGCGCGCGGCGGGCGGGAGTCGCTGCGCGCTGCCTTCGCCCCGTG
CCCCGCTCCGCCGCCGCCTCGCGCCGCCCGCCCCGGCTCTGACTGACCGCGTTACTCCCACAGGTGAGCG
GGCGGGACGGCCCTTCTCCTCCGGGCTGTAATTAGCGCTTGGTTTAATGACGGCTCGTTTCTTTTCTGTG
GCTGCGTGAAAGCCTTAAAGGGCTCCGGGAGGGCCCTTTGTGCGGGGGGGAGCGGCTCGGGGGGTGCGTG
CGTGTGTGTGTGCGTGGGGAGCGCCGCGTGCGGCTCCGCGCTGCCCGGCGGCTGTGAGCGCTGCGGGCGC
GGCGCGGGGCTTTGTGCGCTCCGCAGTGTGCGCGAGGGGAGCGCGGCCGGGGGCGGTGCCCCGCGGTGCG
GGGGGGGCTGCGAGGGGAACAAAGGCTGCGTGCGGGGTGTGTGCGTGGGGGGGTGAGCAGGGGGTGTGGG
CGCGGCGGTCGGGCTGTAACCCCCCCCTGCACCCCCCTCCCCGAGTTGCTGAGCACGGCCCGGCTTCGGG
TGCGGGGCTCCGTGCGGGGCGTGGCGCGGGGCTCGCCGTGCCGGGCGGGGGGTGGCGGCAGGTGGGGGTG
CCGGGCGGGGCGGGGCCGCCTCGGGCCGGGGAGGGCTCGGGGGAGGGGCGCGGCGGCCCCCGGAGCGCCG
GCGGCTGTCGAGGCGCGGCGAGCCGCAGCCATTGCCTTTTATGGTAATCGTGCGAGAGGGCGCAGGGACT
TCCTTTGTCCCAAATCTGTGCGGAGCCGAAATCTGGGAGGCGCCGCCGCACCCCCTCTAGCGGGCGCGGG
GCGAAGCGGTGCGGCGCCGGCAGGAAGGAAATGGGCGGGGAGGGCCTTCGTGCGTCGCCGCGCCGCCGTC
CCCTTCTCCATCTCCAGCCTCGGGGCTGTCCGCAGGGGGACGGCTGCCTTCGGGGGGGACGGGGCAGGGC
GGGGTTCGGCTTCTGGCGTGTGACCGGCGGGGTTTATATCTTCCCTTCTCTGTTCCTCCGCAGCCCCCAA
GCTAGGCAATTGGGCGCGCCACCATGATCCTCTGGCATGAGATGTGGCATGAAGGCCTGGAAGAGGCATC
TCGTTTGTACTTTGGGGAAAGGAACGTGAAAGGCATGTTTGAGGTGCTGGAGCCCTTGCATGCTATGATG
GAACGGGGCCCCCAGACTCTGAAGGAAACATCCTTTAATCAGGCCTATGGTCGAGATTTAATGGAGGCCC
AAGAGTGGTGCAGGAAGTACATGAAATCAGGGAATGTCAAGGACCTCCTCCAAGCCTGGGACCTCTATTA
TCATGTGTTCCGACGAATCTCAAAGCAATTGTCTAGAGGTGGCGGGGGCAGTGGGGGAGGGGGAAGTGGA
GGCGGCGGTTCTGGCGGGGGAGGCTCCGGTGGCGGGGGGAGCGGGGGTGGGAGTAAGCTTGTGAGCAAGG
GCGAGGAGCTGTTCACCGGGGTGGTGCCCATCCTGGTCGAGCTGGACGGCGACGTAAACGGCCACAAGTT
CAGCGTGTCCGGCGAGGGCGAGGGCGATGCCACCTACGGCAAGCTGACCCTGAAGTTCATCTGCACCACC
GGCAAGCTGCCCGTGCCCTGGCCCACCCTCGTGACCACCCTGACCTACGGCGTGCAGTGCTTCAGCCGCT
ACCCCGACCACATGAAGCAGCACGACTTCTTCAAGTCCGCCATGCCCGAAGGCTACGTCCAGGAGCGCAC
CATCTTCTTCAAGGACGACGGCAACTACAAGACCCGCGCCGAGGTGAAGTTCGAGGGCGACACCCTGGTG
AACCGCATTGAGCTGAAGGGCATCGACTTCAAGGAGGACGGCAACATCCTGGGGCACAAGCTGGAGTACA
ACTACAACAGCCACAACGTCTATATCATGGCCGACAAGCAGAAGAACGGCATCAAGGTGAACTTCAAGAT
CCGCCACAACATCGAGGACGGCAGCGTGCAGCTCGCCGACCACTACCAGCAGAACACCCCCATCGGCGAC
GGCCCCGTGCTGCTGCCCGACAACCACTACCTGAGCACCCAGTCCGCCCTGAGCAAAGACCCCAACGAGA
AGCGCGATCACATGGTCCTGCTGGAGTTCGTGACCGCCGCCGGGATCACTCTCGGCATGGACGAGCTGTA
CAAGGCTAGCGGAGGCGGTGGCTCAGGCGGAGGAGGGTCAGGAGGGGGAGGCAGTGGCGGGGGCGGCTCT
GGAGGAGGGGGTTCTGGTGGTGGTAGCTACGTAAGAGATGATTTGAGGGGACGACTTGTAACTCTCGAGA
AGAAATTAGCAGAGCGTACCCAAGATTTGAGTCTTGCAGAGTCTACTTTGGCAACTCGTGAGGGTGAATT
CGAATCCCTGCAAAGCAATCTAATGGAGCTTAATGAGCTCCGGGAGATGAAGGAGGATATCGACAGAAAG
AATGAGCAAACAGCAGCTATATTGAAGCGACAAGCAGACCAGATAACTGAATTAGAAACTCTTTATAGGG
AAGAACAAGTCCTTCGAAAACGATACTTCAACATGATGGAAGACATGAAAGGTAAGATCAGGGTATATGC
TCGGTGGAGACCCCTAAGTAGTAAGGAGGTCAAAGAGCGGCAACAAAACGTGTTGATAGCACCTGATGAA
TTCACCATCGAACATCCTTGGAAAGACGACAAACCCAAACAACATCAATTTGATCACGTTTTCGACCACC
ATGCGACCCAAGAAGAGGTCTTTGAGGATACAAAGTATTTGGTCCAATCAGCAATTGACGGATACAATGT
CTGTATATTTGCATACGGGCAAACTGGGTCAGGCAAAACGTTTACGATTTACGGTTCTGACAACAACCCA
GGTCTAACTCCACGAGCTACCAAAGAACTTTTTGGCTATCTTAAGCGAGACGCCAATAAGTTTTCGTTTG
CTCTGAAGGTTTACATGCTTGAAATATATCAAGATTCGCTCATCGATCTGCTTCTACCAAAGAGTGCTGC
AAAGCCACGAAAGCTTGAGATTAAGAAGGACTCCAAGGGAATGGTTGTCGTAGAGAATGCAACTCTACTG
CCGATTGCATCCCATGATGAACTGCAAGCCATTGTTCATAAGGGTCTGGAGAGACGACATGTTTCGGGCA
CCCACATGAATGCGGAGAGTTCACGGTCACACCTCATTCTATCAGTAATCGTTGAAAGCACCAACCGACA
GTCTCAAGTTCTTGTGAAGGGCAAGCTGAGTTTTGTGGATCTTGCGGGCTCTGAAAGAGTGAAGAAATCT
GGATCCAGTGGTGAACAACTGAAAGAGGCCCAAAGCATTAATAAATCTTTGTCAGCACTAGGTGATGTCA
TTAGCGCCCTTGCAACAGAGGAGCAGCATATTCCTTACCGTAACCACAAGCTAACAATGCTTATGAGCGA
TTCTCTCGGTGGAAATGCGAAGACCCTCATGTTTGTAAATATCTCACCAGCAGAGTCTAATCTGGACGAG
ACCCATAATTCACTCTGCTATGCCACAAGGGTAAGATCCATCATCAATGAGGCCAGTAAAAATACTACAA
CGAAAGAGATACTGCGACTGAAGAAACAAATCGCGTACTGGAAGGAGCAAGCGGGCAGGATGGGAGGGTC
CGAGGATCTGGAAGAGGTTATGGATGATCGTGGAATCAAAACTGCAGATTAAACGCGTACCGGTCCTAGA
TAAGTAATGATCATAATCAGCCATATCACATCTGTAGAGGTTTTACTTGCTTTAAAAAACCTCCCACACC
TCCCCCTGAACCTGAAACATAAAATGAATGCAATTGTTGTTGTTAACTTGTTTATTGCAGCTTATAATGG
TTACAAATAAAGCAATAGCATCACAAATTTCACAAATAAAGCATTTTTTTCACTGCATTCTAGTTGTGGT
TTGTCCAAACTCATCAATGTATCTTATCATGTCTGGATCAATTCGTAATCATGTCATAGCTGTTTCCTGT
GTGAAATTGTTATCCGCTCACAATTCCACACAACATACGAGCCGGAAGCATAAAGTGTAAAGCCTGGGGT
GCCTAATGAGTGAGCTAACTCACATTAATTGCGTTGCGCTCACTGCCCGCTTTCCAGTCGGGAAACCTGT
CGTGCCAGCTGCATTAATGAATCGGCCAACGCGCGGGGAGAGGCGGTTTGCGTATTGGGCGCTCTTCCGC
TTCCTCGCTCACTGACTCGCTGCGCTCGGTCGTTCGGCTGCGGCGAGCGGTATCAGCTCACTCAAAGGCG
GTAATACGGTTATCCACAGAATCAGGGGATAACGCAGGAAAGAACATGTGAGCAAAAGGCCAGCAAAAGG
CCAGGAACCGTAAAAAGGCCGCGTTGCTGGCGTTTTTCCATAGGCTCCGCCCCCCTGACGAGCATCACAA
AAATCGACGCTCAAGTCAGAGGTGGCGAAACCCGACAGGACTATAAAGATACCAGGCGTTTCCCCCTGGA
AGCTCCCTCGTGCGCTCTCCTGTTCCGACCCTGCCGCTTACCGGATACCTGTCCGCCTTTCTCCCTTCGG
GAAGCGTGGCGCTTTCTCATAGCTCACGCTGTAGGTATCTCAGTTCGGTGTAGGTCGTTCGCTCCAAGCT
GGGCTGTGTGCACGAACCCCCCGTTCAGCCCGACCGCTGCGCCTTATCCGGTAACTATCGTCTTGAGTCC
AACCCGGTAAGACACGACTTATCGCCACTGGCAGCAGCCACTGGTAACAGGATTAGCAGAGCGAGGTATG
TAGGCGGTGCTACAGAGTTCTTGAAGTGGTGGCCTAACTACGGCTACACTAGAAGAACAGTATTTGGTAT
CTGCGCTCTGCTGAAGCCAGTTACCTTCGGAAAAAGAGTTGGTAGCTCTTGATCCGGCAAACAAACCACC
GCTGGTAGCGGTGGTTTTTTTGTTTGCAAGCAGCAGATTACGCGCAGAAAAAAAGGATCTCAAGAAGATC
CTTTGATCTTTTCTACGGGGTCTGACGCTCAGTGGAACGAAAACTCACGTTAAGGGATTTTGGTCATGAG
ATTATCAAAAAGGATCTTCACCTAGATCCTTTTAAATTAAAAATGAAGTTTTAAATCAATCTAAAGTATA
TATGAGTAAACTTGGTCTGACAGTTACCAATGCTTAATCAGTGAGGCACCTATCTCAGCGATCTGTCTAT
TTCGTTCATCCATAGTTGCCTGACTCCCCGTCGTGTAGATAACTACGATACGGGAGGGCTTACCATCTGG
CCCCAGTGCTGCAATGATACCGCGAGACCCACGCTCACCGGCTCCAGATTTATCAGCAATAAACCAGCCA
GCCGGAAGGGCCGAGCGCAGAAGTGGTCCTGCAACTTTATCCGCCTCCATCCAGTCTATTAATTGTTGCC
GGGAAGCTAGAGTAAGTAGTTCGCCAGTTAATAGTTTGCGCAACGTTGTTGCCATTGCTACAGGCATCGT
GGTGTCACGCTCGTCGTTTGGTATGGCTTCATTCAGCTCCGGTTCCCAACGATCAAGGCGAGTTACATGA
TCCCCCATGTTGTGCAAAAAAGCGGTTAGCTCCTTCGGTCCTCCGATCGTTGTCAGAAGTAAGTTGGCCG
CAGTGTTATCACTCATGGTTATGGCAGCACTGCATAATTCTCTTACTGTCATGCCATCCGTAAGATGCTT
TTCTGTGACTGGTGAGTACTCAACCAAGTCATTCTGAGAATAGTGTATGCGGCGACCGAGTTGCTCTTGC
CCGGCGTCAATACGGGATAATACCGCGCCACATAGCAGAACTTTAAAAGTGCTCATCATTGGAAAACGTT
CTTCGGGGCGAAAACTCTCAAGGATCTTACCGCTGTTGAGATCCAGTTCGATGTAACCCACTCGTGCACC
CAACTGATCTTCAGCATCTTTTACTTTCACCAGCGTTTCTGGGTGAGCAAAAACAGGAAGGCAAAATGCC
GCAAAAAAGGGAATAAGGGCGACACGGAAATGTTGAATACTCATACTCTTCCTTTTTCAATATTATTGAA
GCATTTATCAGGGTTATTGTCTCATGAGCGGATACATATTTGAATGTATTTAGAAAAATAAACAAATAGG
GGTTCCGCGCACATTTCCCCGAAAAGTGCCACCTGACGTCTAAGAAACCATTATTATCATGACATTAACC
TATAAAAATAGGCGTATCACGAGGCCCTTTCGTCTCGCGCGTTTCGGTGATGACGGTGAAAACCTCTGAC
ACATGCAGCTCCCGGAGACGGTCACAGCTTGTCTGTAAGCGGATGCCGGGAGCAGACAAGCCCGTCAGGG
CGCGTCAGCGGGTGTTGGCGGGTGTCGGGGCTGGCTTAACTATGCGGCATCAGAGCAGATTGTACTGAGA
GTGCACCATATGCGGTGTGAAATACCGCACAGATGCGTAAGGAGAAAATACCGCATCAGGCGCCATTCGC
CATTCAGGCTGCGCAACTGTTGGGAAGGGCGATCGGTGCGGGCCTCTTCGCTATTACGCCAGCTGGCGAA
AGGGGGATGTGCTGCAAGGCGATTAAGTTGGGTAACGCCAGGGTTTTCCCAGTCACGACGTTGTAAAACG
ACGGCCAGTGCCAAGTTGGGATCTTTGCATTGGCCCACGGCTCTCAGGATGGGGATGCTCCCCTTCAGCA
CCCGGTTCCCCTTGGAAACTGATGGTCCTGGCTCTGTGGCATGGCAGTGGCACTGTGAGGAGCCCCCTAC
CAGCAGCACACAGTGGGGTTGGCACTGCCACGCTCCGGATGCCGCGCTCTGATCCAACCCCATAATCAAG
GGAACCCGAATTGCCCCATCATTGCCCCCACCACCCCCATCCTGCCGGGCCCTCACACCCCACGCTGCCT
TCTGGTGACATTCCCCAGCCCAAACCCACGGCTTCATGGCTACCGCGGGGCATTTCCCATTGCCGCCCCA
TTATCAGCTCTGCACACCTCCCGCTGTACCCATGCCTCGTGGCTGCCCTTCTTTGACGTATAATCTTCTA
ATTAATACCCGGCCTTGTCAAAGTGGAGCACAAACGTTAATTAATTCCCCAGCAGGCAGGTAATTAACAG
TGTGACTCCCTTTTTGCTGCGAGTGGGGCTGATACAGAGAGATGTGGCACTATGGAGCCCACGGGGTCCT
GGCACTGGGTGCCCACGGAGGTCCCCATGTGCTGCAGTGTCACCGCCTCCGAGGAGACAGTATTGTCCCT
GCGGTGTCCCTGCAGCTCAGCTCTGTCCACAGGGCCACCTCCAGTTTGGAGGGGACACAATGCAGCCCCG
ATGCAACCCATCCTCGCAGCATCCCAGGGACAAAGACCCCACTGCAAGACCGCACACAGGGCTGGGTCCC
GCTCCCCTAATATCTACAGTGCTTCTTGCATGGCCCCTTAATCAATGCAGTTAATCAGCATGCGCTCATG
CACCGCTCTGGAGCTGCAAAGCCCCTCGCAGCGCTGCTCACCAACACCGCGCACCGCCCCGGCCCAGCCT
GCAGCACGCGCTGCAAACAGGAAAGAAACAAAATATTGCCCAAATGTAGGCAAAGGCATTCGGCTGCCTT
GACCTCCGCCGGGCCGGGCCCTGCCTGACTCAGCTCCTTACTCAGCGCTCGCTTCCTCCCTCCGGCTGCC
ACCGCCGCAGCGCACACCCTGACAAAGAGTGGCCCTTAACGGGCTCTGAGGTGCACCCAGCAGTGCACTC
AGCAGTCCAAGGGCCGGCCTGGAGGTTTGCACCGCTACGTGCTGACATTAGCATTGAACTTGGCCCTGGG
TAGTGCTGCAGGCCGGGCGGGGTGGGTGTAGAGAGTGCAGCGCGCGTTGCACCCGGTGCCCCTTCCCCTC
CCTTGCATCCCAGCAGGCTGCACCCCAGCACCAGGCCCGTGCATGCATGCTCCTGGTGTTATTGCAGCCT
GGTGCATGCATGCGTCTTGATGGTGCAGCGCTGTGCATGCATCCTCCTTGGTGTGTAGCAGTCTAGTGCA
TGCATACCCCTCGGTGTTATTGCTGCTCTGTGCACGCACGCTCATTGTATCACTTCATCCCAGTGCATGC
ACTCACACTGGAGCGATTGCTGCTCGGTGCACGCACACTCATTGTATCACTGCAGCTCAGTGGCTGCACG
CACACCGGTGTTATTGCTGCTCGGTGCGTGCATGCACATCAGTGTCGCTGCAGCTCAGTGCATGCACGCT
CATTGCCCATCGCTATCCCTGCCTCTCCTGCTGGCGCTCCCCGGGAGGTGACTTCAAGGGGACCGCAGGA
CCACCTCGGGGGTGGGGGGAGGGCTGCACACGCGGACCCCGCTCCCCCTCCCCAACAAAGCACTGTGGAA
TCAAAAAGGGGGGAGGGGGGATGGAGGGGCGCGTCACACCCCCGCCCCACACCCTCACCTCGAGGTGAGC
CCCACGTTCTGCTTCACTCTCCCCATCTCCCCCCCCTCCCCACCCCCAATTTTGTATTTATTTATTTTTT
AATTATTTTGTGCAGCGATGGGGGCGG
